Addgene plasmid #240647: pCAG1.1-Galntl5 (30 kDa)-3xHA
Purpose: The nucleotides coding 30 kDa from the C-terminus of mouse Galntl5 variant #1 and 3xHA tag sequence were inserted under the CAG promoter.
Depositing lab: Taichi Noda. Depositing organization: Kumamoto University. Publication: GALNTL5 binds GalNAc and is required for migration through the uterotubal junction and sperm-zona pellucida binding. Noda T, Uriu R, Mashiko D, Shinohara H, Qu Y, Taira A, Matzuk RM, Tahala D, Nakano M, Araki K, Yu Z, Zhang Y, Matzuk MM, Ikawa M. Nat Commun. 2025 Sep 17;16(1):8264. doi: 10.1038/s41467-025-63805-4. PubMed 40962834.
Backbone
  Vector backbone: pCAG1.1
  Backbone manufacturer: kindly gifted from Dr Masahito Ikawa (Addgene Plasmid ID #173685)
  Backbone size w/o insert (bp): 5180
  Total vector size (bp): 6072
  Vector type: Mammalian Expression
Growth in bacteria
  Bacterial resistance: Ampicillin, 100 μg/mL
  Growth temperature: 37°C
  Growth strain: DH5alpha
  Copy number: High Copy
Gene/Insert
  Gene/Insert name: UDP-N-acetyl-alpha-D-galactosamine:polypeptide N-acetylgalactosaminyltransferase-like 5 (alt names: Galntl5; 1700021B12Rik)
  Species: M. musculus (mouse)
  Insert size (bp): 909
  GenBank ID: ENSMUSG00000028938
  Entrez Gene: Galntl5 (a.k.a. 1700021B12Rik, Galnt15)
  Promoter: CAG
  Tag / fusion protein: 3xHA (C terminal on insert)
  Cloning method: Restriction Enzyme; 5′ cloning site HindIII (not destroyed); 3′ cloning site XhoI (not destroyed)
  Sequencing primers: 5′ GCCTTCTTCTTTTTCCTACAGC; 3′ GAAGTCAGATGCTCAAGGGG
Terms and licenses: Academic/Nonprofit Terms; Industry Terms: Not Available to Industry
How to cite: pCAG1.1-Galntl5 (30 kDa)-3xHA was a gift from Taichi Noda (Addgene plasmid # 240647 ; http://n2t.net/addgene:240647 ; RRID:Addgene_240647)
