[The description below was written by a language model from this plasmid's Addgene catalogue record and pLannotate feature annotations shown in this document.]
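Description:
pCAG1.1-Galntl5 (30 kDa)-3xHA is a mammalian expression plasmid built on the pCAG1.1 backbone. It expresses a truncated form of mouse GALNTL5 (UDP-N-acetyl-alpha-D-galactosamine:polypeptide N-acetylgalactosaminyltransferase-like 5). It is propagated in E. coli as a high-copy plasmid through a ColE1/pUC-type origin and selected with ampicillin via the β-lactamase gene. The backbone also retains an f1 phage origin, T7 and T3 promoters, and lac promoter/operator, lacZα and lacI remnants. These look like leftovers of a phagemid-style cloning vector and have no evident role in mammalian expression. No mammalian selection marker is annotated, which fits use by transient transfection.

The expression cassette is driven by the CAG promoter, annotated here as the CMV immediate-early enhancer, chicken β-actin promoter segments and the chimeric chicken β-actin/rabbit β-globin intron; together these give strong, broadly active transcription in mammalian cells. Downstream, between retained HindIII and XhoI sites, lies the sequence encoding roughly the C-terminal 30 kDa of Galntl5 variant 1, fused at its C terminus to three tandem HA epitopes for detection or immunoprecipitation. The transcript ends at a rabbit β-globin polyadenylation signal; the short "HBB" match just before it probably reflects residual globin sequence of that 3′ region rather than an intended coding part. The sequenced record is 6,174 nt, slightly longer than the catalogued total of 6,072 bp.

The associated publication concerns GALNTL5 binding of GalNAc and its requirement for sperm migration through the uterotubal junction and zona pellucida binding. The construct therefore most likely serves to produce the HA-tagged C-terminal fragment in cultured cells for biochemical study, although the record does not state a specific assay.
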