Features (pLannotate 1.2.2; 23 found; start..end, strand, type, name):
     17..396     +  enhancer       CMV enhancer: human cytomegalovirus immediate early enhancer
    398..519     +  promoter       chicken β-actin promoter (fragment): contains a 21-bp deletion relative to the standard chicken β-actin promoter
    528..549     +  promoter       chicken β-actin promoter (fragment): No description available
    565..587     +  promoter       chicken β-actin promoter (fragment): No description available
    629..650     +  promoter       chicken β-actin promoter (fragment): No description available
    649..672     +  promoter       chicken β-actin promoter (fragment): No description available
    669..765     +  promoter       chicken β-actin promoter (fragment): contains a 21-bp deletion relative to the standard chicken β-actin promoter
    766..1780    +  intron         chimeric intron: chimera between introns from chicken β-actin and rabbit β-globin
   1853..2653    +  CDS            Galntl5 (fragment): GLTL5_MOUSE - Also known as Galnt15. Experimental evidence at protein level: Swiss-Prot protein existence level 1. Probable inactive glycosyltransferase required during spermatid development. May participate in protein loading into the acrosomes and accumulation of ubiquitin-proteasome systems around the head-tail coupling apparatus region. From Mus musculus (Mouse).
   2678..2767    +  CDS            3xHA: three tandem HA epitope tags
   2777..2848    +  CDS            HBB (fragment): HBB_PONPY - Experimental evidence at transcript level: Swiss-Prot protein existence level 2. Involved in oxygen transport from the lung to the various peripheral tissues. From Pongo pygmaeus (Bornean orangutan).
   2919..2974    +  polyA_signal   β-globin poly(A) signal: rabbit β-globin polyadenylation signal (Gil and Proudfoot, 1987)
   3330..3348    -  promoter       T7 promoter: promoter for bacteriophage T7 RNA polymerase
   3356..3511    +  CDS            lacZα (fragment): LacZα fragment of β-galactosidase; lacZ fragment
   3516..3944    +  rep_origin     f1 ori (sequence partly withheld): f1 bacteriophage origin of replication; arrow indicates direction of (+) strand synthesis
   3997..4101    +  promoter       AmpR promoter: bla
   4102..4962    +  CDS            AmpR: β-lactamase; bla; confers resistance to ampicillin, carbenicillin, and related antibiotics
   5133..5721    +  rep_origin     ori: high-copy-number ColE1/pMB1/pBR322/pUC origin of replication
   5904..5996    +  CDS            lacI (fragment): lac repressor; lacI; The lac repressor binds to the lac operator to inhibit transcription in E. coli. This inhibition can be relieved by adding lactose or isopropyl-β-D-thiogalactopyranoside (IPTG).
   6009..6030    +  protein_bind   CAP binding site: CAP binding activates transcription in the presence of cAMP. E. coli catabolite activator protein
   6045..6075    +  promoter       lac promoter: promoter for the E. coli lac operon
   6083..6099    +  protein_bind   lac operator: The lac repressor binds to the lac operator to inhibit transcription in E. coli. This inhibition can be relieved by adding lactose or isopropyl-β-D-thiogalactopyranoside (IPTG). lac repressor encoded by lacI
   6144..6162    +  promoter       T3 promoter: promoter for bacteriophage T3 RNA polymerase
>Addgene plasmid #240647 | pCAG1.1-Galntl5 (30 kDa)-3xHA | addgene full sequence | sequence record 484666 | Addgene NGS Result
GAGCTCATCGATACTCGACATTGATTATTGACTAGTTATTAATAGTAATCAATTACGGGGTCATTAGTTC
ATAGCCCATATATGGAGTTCCGCGTTACATAACTTACGGTAAATGGCCCGCCTGGCTGACCGCCCAACGA
CCCCCGCCCATTGACGTCAATAATGACGTATGTTCCCATAGTAACGCCAATAGGGACTTTCCATTGACGT
CAATGGGTGGAGTATTTACGGTAAACTGCCCACTTGGCAGTACATCAAGTGTATCATATGCCAAGTACGC
CCCCTATTGACGTCAATGACGGTAAATGGCCCGCCTGGCATTATGCCCAGTACATGACCTTATGGGACTT
TCCTACTTGGCAGTACATCTACGTATTAGTCATCGCTATTACCATGGTCGAGGTGAGCCCCACGTTCTGC
TTCACTCTCCCCATCTCCCCCCCCTCCCCACCCCCAATTTTGTATTTATTTATTTTTTAATTATTTTGTG
CAGCGATGGGGGCGGGGGGGGGGGGGGGGGGGGCCCCGGGGGGGGGGGGGGGGGGGGGGGGGGGGGGGGG
GGGGGGGGGGGGGGGGGGGGGGGGGGCCCGGGGGGGGGGGGGGCCCCGGAGGTTTTCTTTTTTGGGGAGG
GGGGGGGGGGGGGGGGGGGGGGGGGGGGGGGGGGGGGGGGCGGCGGCCAATCAGAGCGGCGCGCTCCGAA
AGTTTCCTTTTATGGCGGGGCGGGGGCGGCGGCGGCCCTATAAAAGGCGAAGCGCGCGGCGGGCGGGAGT
CGCTGCGCGCTGCCTTCGCCCCGTGCCCCGCTCCGCCGCCGCCTCGCGCCGCCCGCCCCGGCTCTGACTG
ACCGCGTTACTCCCACAGGTGAGCGGGCGGGACGGCCCTTCTCCTCCGGGCTGTAATTAGCGCTTGGTTT
AATGACGGCTTGTTTCTTTTCTGTGGCTGCGTGAAAGCCTTGAGGGGCTCCGGGAGGGCCCTTTGTGCGG
GGGGAGCGGCTCGGGGGGTGCGTGCGTGTGTGTGTGCGTGGGGAGCGCCGCGTGCGGCTCCGCGCTGCCC
GGCGGCTGTGAGCGCTGCGGGCGCGGCGCGGGGCTTTGTGCGCTCCGCAGTGTGCGCGAGGGGAGCGCGG
CCGGGGGCGGTGCCCCGCGGTGCGGGGGGGGCTGCGAGGGGAACAAAGGCTGCGTGCGGGGTGTGTGCGT
GGGGGGGTGAGCAGGGGGTGTGGGCGCGTCGGTCGGGCTGCAACCCCCCCTGCACCCCCCTCCCCGAGTT
GCTGAGCACGGCCCGGCTTCGGGTGCGGGGCTCCGTACGGGGCGTGGCGCGGGGCTCGCCGTGCCGGGCG
GGGGGTGGCGGCAGGTGGGGGTGCCGGGCGGGGCGGGGCCGCCTCGGGCCGGGGAGGGCTCGGGGGAGGG
GCGCGGCGGCCCCCGGAGCGCCGGCGGCTGTCGAGGCGCGGCGAGCCGCAGCCATTGCCTTTTATGGTAA
TCGTGCGAGAGGGCGCAGGGACTTCCTTTGTCCCAAATCTGTGCGGAGCCGAAATCTGGGAGGCGCCGCC
GCACCCCCTCTAGCGGGCGCGGGGCGAAGCGGTGCGGCGCCGGCAGGAAGGAAATGGGCGGGGAGGGCCT
TCGTGCGTCGCCGCGCCGCCGTCCCCTTCTCCCTCTCCAGCCTCGGGGCTGTCCGCGGGGGGACGGCTGC
CTTCGGGGGGGACGGGGCAGGGCGGGGTTCGGCTTCTGGCGTGTGACCGGCGGCTCTAGCCTCTGCTAAC
CATGTTCATGCCTTCTTCTTTTTCCTACAGCTCCTGGGCAACGTGCTGGTTATTGTGCTGTCTCATCATT
TTGGCAAATCTAGAATCGATGCGGCCGCAGTCGACAAGCTTGCCGCCATGGAAATTTTTCGTGGAAAAGT
TAAATTAATAAGAAACAAAAAGAGAGAGGGTCTTATCAGATCAAAGATGATTGGCGCCTCCCGGGCTTCA
GGGGACATCCTGGTGTTCTTGGATAGTCACTGTGAGGTGAATAGAGTCTGGCTAGAACCCTTGCTGCATG
CCATTGCTAAGGATCACAAAATGGTGGTATGCCCTATTATCGATGTCATCAATGAATTAACCTTGGATTA
TATGGCGGCACCTATTGTAAGGGGAGCTTTTGACTGGAATCTGAATCTCAGATGGGACAATGTTTTCGCA
TATGAGTTGGACGGCCCAGAAGGACCAAGTACACCTATCCGGTCACCTGCAATGACAGGAGGAATTTTTG
CTATAAACAGACATTATTTTAATGAACTTGGACAATATGACAACGGCATGGATATTTGTGGAGGAGAAAA
TGTGGAACTTTCGCTAAGAATCTGGATGTGTGGAGGCCAGCTCTTCATACTCCCTTGCTCTCGGGTTGGA
TATAACAGTAAGGCGCTGAGTCAACACAGGCGTGCAAACCAGAGTGCCTTGTCAAGGAATTTACTGCGAG
TGGTTCACGTCTGGCTAGATGAATACAAGGGAAACTTTTTTCTTCAAAGACCTTCTTTGACATACGTTTC
CTGTGGAAATATTAGTGAGCGCGTGGAATTAAGGAAACGCCTGGGTTGCAAGTCATTCCAGTGGTATTTG
GATAATATCTTTCCAGAGTTGGAGCCATTTAACACAGAGAGGAAAAGGAAAAAAAATCGTTTCGAATTCG
ATATCGGGGGCGGGGGCTACCCATACGATGTTCCTGACTATGCGGGCTATCCCTATGACGTCCCGGACTA
TGCAGGATCCTATCCATATGACGTTCCAGATTACGCTTAGCTCGAGACTCCTCAGGTGCAGGCTGCCTAT
CAGAAGGTGGTGGCTGGTGTGGCCAATGCCCTGGCTCACAAATACCACTGAGATCTTTTTCCCTCTGCCA
AAAATTATGGGGACATCATGAAGCCCCTTGAGCATCTGACTTCTGGCTAATAAAGGAAATTTATTTTCAT
TGCAATAGTGTGTTGGAATTTTTTGTGTCTCTCACTCGGAAGGACATATGGGAGGGCAAATCATTTAAAA
CATCAGAATGAGTATTTGGTTTAGAGTTTGGCAACATATGCCCATATGCTGGCTGCCATGAACAAAGGTT
GGCTATAAAGAGGTCATCAGTATATGAAACAGCCCCCTGCTGTCCATTCCTTATTCCATAGAAAAGCCTT
GACTTGAGGTTAGATTTTTTTTATATTTTGTTTTGTGTTATTTTTTTCTTTAACATCCCTAAAATTTTCC
TTACATGTTTTACTAGCCAGATTTTTCCTCCTCTCCTGACTACTCCCAGTCATAGCTGTCCCTCTTCTCT
TATGAAGATCCCTCGACTTAATTAAGGTACCCAATTCGCCCTATAGTGAGTCGTATTACGCGCGCTCACT
GGCCGTCGTTTTACAACGTCGTGACTGGGAAAACCCTGGCGTTACCCAACTTAATCGCCTTGCAGCACAT
CCCCCTTTCGCCAGCTGGCGTAATAGCGAAGAGGCCCGCACCGATCGCCCTTCCCAACAGTTGCGCAGCC
TGAATGGCGAATGGG
[124 nt withheld, positions 3516-3639]
C
[91 nt withheld, positions 3641-3731]
A
[49 nt withheld, positions 3733-3781]
CCTTTGACGTTGGAGTCCACGTTCTTT
[37 nt withheld, positions 3809-3845]
ACCCTATCTCGGTCTATTCTTTTGATTTATAAGGGATTTTGCCGATTTCGGCCTATTGGTTAAAAAATGA
GCTGATTTAACAAAAATTTAACGCGAATTTTAACAAAATATTAACGCTTACAATTTAGGTGGCACTTTTC
GGGGAAATGTGCGCGGAACCCCTATTTGTTTATTTTTCTAAATACATTCAAATATGTATCCGCTCATGAG
ACAATAACCCTGATAAATGCTTCAATAATATTGAAAAAGGAAGAGTATGAGTATTCAACATTTCCGTGTC
GCCCTTATTCCCTTTTTTGCGGCATTTTGCCTTCCTGTTTTTGCTCACCCAGAAACGCTGGTGAAAGTAA
AAGATGCTGAAGATCAGTTGGGTGCACGAGTGGGTTACATCGAACTGGATCTCAACAGCGGTAAGATCCT
TGAGAGTTTTCGCCCCGAAGAACGTTTTCCAATGATGAGCACTTTTAAAGTTCTGCTATGTGGCGCGGTA
TTATCCCGTATTGACGCCGGGCAAGAGCAACTCGGTCGCCGCATACACTATTCTCAGAATGACTTGGTTG
AGTACTCACCAGTCACAGAAAAGCATCTTACGGATGGCATGACAGTAAGAGAATTATGCAGTGCTGCCAT
AACCATGAGTGATAACACTGCGGCCAACTTACTTCTGACAACGATCGGAGGACCGAAGGAGCTAACCGCT
TTTTTGCACAACATGGGGGATCATGTAACTCGCCTTGATCGTTGGGAACCGGAGCTGAATGAAGCCATAC
CAAACGACGAGCGTGACACCACGATGCCTGTAGCAATGGCAACAACGTTGCGCAAACTATTAACTGGCGA
ACTACTTACTCTAGCTTCCCGGCAACAATTAATAGACTGGATGGAGGCGGATAAAGTTGCAGGACCACTT
CTGCGCTCGGCCCTTCCGGCTGGCTGGTTTATTGCTGATAAATCTGGAGCCGGTGAGCGTGGGTCTCGCG
GTATCATTGCAGCACTGGGGCCAGATGGTAAGCCCTCCCGTATCGTAGTTATCTACACGACGGGGAGTCA
GGCAACTATGGATGAACGAAATAGACAGATCGCTGAGATAGGTGCCTCACTGATTAAGCATTGGTAACTG
TCAGACCAAGTTTACTCATATATACTTTAGATTGATTTAAAACTTCATTTTTAATTTAAAAGGATCTAGG
TGAAGATCCTTTTTGATAATCTCATGACCAAAATCCCTTAACGTGAGTTTTCGTTCCACTGAGCGTCAGA
CCCCGTAGAAAAGATCAAAGGATCTTCTTGAGATCCTTTTTTTCTGCGCGTAATCTGCTGCTTGCAAACA
AAAAAACCACCGCTACCAGCGGTGGTTTGTTTGCCGGATCAAGAGCTACCAACTCTTTTTCCGAAGGTAA
CTGGCTTCAGCAGAGCGCAGATACCAAATACTGTTCTTCTAGTGTAGCCGTAGTTAGGCCACCACTTCAA
GAACTCTGTAGCACCGCCTACATACCTCGCTCTGCTAATCCTGTTACCAGTGGCTGCTGCCAGTGGCGAT
AAGTCGTGTCTTACCGGGTTGGACTCAAGACGATAGTTACCGGATAAGGCGCAGCGGTCGGGCTGAACGG
GGGGTTCGTGCACACAGCCCAGCTTGGAGCGAACGACCTACACCGAACTGAGATACCTACAGCGTGAGCT
ATGAGAAAGCGCCACGCTTCCCGAAGGGAGAAAGGCGGACAGGTATCCGGTAAGCGGCAGGGTCGGAACA
GGAGAGCGCACGAGGGAGCTTCCAGGGGGAAACGCCTGGTATCTTTATAGTCCTGTCGGGTTTCGCCACC
TCTGACTTGAGCGTCGATTTTTGTGATGCTCGTCAGGGGGGCGGAGCCTATGGAAAAACGCCAGCAACGC
GGCCTTTTTACGGTTCCTGGCCTTTTGCTGGCCTTTTGCTCACATGTTCTTTCCTGCGTTATCCCCTGAT
TCTGTGGATAACCGTATTACCGCCTTTGAGTGAGCTGATACCGCTCGCCGCAGCCGAACGACCGAGCGCA
GCGAGTCAGTGAGCGAGGAAGCGGAAGAGCGCCCAATACGCAAACCGCCTCTCCCCGCGCGTTGGCCGAT
TCATTAATGCAGCTGGCACGACAGGTTTCCCGACTGGAAAGCGGGCAGTGAGCGCAACGCAATTAATGTG
AGTTAGCTCACTCATTAGGCACCCCAGGCTTTACACTTTATGCTTCCGGCTCGTATGTTGTGTGGAATTG
TGAGCGGATAACAATTTCACACAGGAAACAGCTATGACCATGATTACGCCAAGCGCGCAATTAACCCTCA
CTAAAGGGAACAAAAGCTG
